LOCUS       Exported 8323 bp ds-DNA circular SYN 12-MAY-2021
DEFINITION  3rd generation lentiviral gRNA plasmid targeting human NEK2.
ACCESSION   .
VERSION     .
KEYWORDS    NEK2 gRNA (BRDN0001146193)
SOURCE      synthetic DNA construct
  ORGANISM  synthetic DNA construct
REFERENCE   1 (bases 1 to 8323)
  AUTHORS   Doench JG, Fusi N, Sullender M, Hegde M, Vaimberg EW, Donovan KF,
            Smith I, Tothova Z, Wilen C, Orchard R, Virgin HW, Listgarten J,
            Root DE
  TITLE     Optimized sgRNA design to maximize activity and minimize off-target
            effects of CRISPR-Cas9.
  JOURNAL   Nat Biotechnol. 2016 Jan 18. doi: 10.1038/nbt.3437.
  PUBMED    26780180
REFERENCE   2 (bases 1 to 8323)
  AUTHORS   .
  TITLE     Direct Submission
  JOURNAL   Exported May 12, 2021 from SnapGene Server 1.1.58
            http://www.snapgene.com
FEATURES             Location/Qualifiers
     source          1..8323
                     /organism="synthetic DNA construct"
                     /mol_type="other DNA"
     promoter        87..1265
                     /label=EF-1-alpha promoter
                     /note="strong constitutive promoter for human elongation
                     factor EF-1-alpha"
     intron          318..1256
                     /label=EF-1-alpha intron A
                     /note="intron upstream of the start codon of human
                     EF-1-alpha"
     primer_bind     1213..1233
                     /label=EF1a-F
                     /note="Human elongation factor-1a promoter, forward primer"
     CDS             1278..1877
                     /codon_start=1
                     /gene="pac from Streptomyces alboniger"
                     /product="puromycin N-acetyltransferase"
                     /label=PuroR
                     /note="confers resistance to puromycin"
                     /translation="MTEYKPTVRLATRDDVPRAVRTLAAAFADYPATRHTVDPDRHIER
                     VTELQELFLTRVGLDIGKVWVADDGAAVAVWTTPESVEAGAVFAEIGPRMAELSGSRLA
                     AQQQMEGLLAPHRPKEPAWFLATVGVSPDHQGKGLGSAVVLPGVEAAERAGVPAFLETS
                     APRNLPFYERLGFTVTADVEVPEGPRTWCMTRKPGA"
     primer_bind     complement(1278..1297)
                     /label=Puro-R
                     /note="Puromycin resistance gene, reverse primer. Also
                     called puro-variant-R"
     primer_bind     1774..1794
                     /label=Puro-F
                     /note="Puromycin resistance gene, forward primer"
     misc_feature    1893..2481
                     /label=WPRE
                     /note="woodchuck hepatitis virus posttranscriptional
                     regulatory element"
     primer_bind     complement(1946..1966)
                     /label=WPRE-R
                     /note="WPRE, reverse primer"
     CDS             complement(2364..2375)
                     /codon_start=1
                     /product="Factor Xa recognition and cleavage site"
                     /label=Factor Xa site
                     /translation="IEGR"
     LTR             2553..2786
                     /label=3' LTR (Delta-U3)
                     /note="self-inactivating 3' long terminal repeat (LTR) from
                     HIV-1"
     polyA_signal    2864..2985
                     /label=SV40 poly(A) signal
                     /note="SV40 polyadenylation signal"
     primer_bind     complement(2901..2920)
                     /label=SV40pA-R
                     /note="SV40 polyA, reverse primer"
     primer_bind     2955..2974
                     /label=EBV-rev
                     /note="SV40 polyA terminator, reverse primer"
     rep_origin      3025..3160
                     /label=SV40 ori
                     /note="SV40 origin of replication"
     primer_bind     3087..3106
                     /label=SV40pro-F
                     /note="SV40 promoter/origin, forward primer"
     primer_bind     complement(3180..3199)
                     /label=T7
                     /note="T7 promoter, forward primer"
     promoter        complement(3181..3199)
                     /label=T7 promoter
                     /note="promoter for bacteriophage T7 RNA polymerase"
     primer_bind     complement(3209..3226)
                     /label=M13 Forward
                     /note="In lacZ gene. Also called M13-F20 or M13 (-21)
                     Forward"
     primer_bind     complement(3209..3225)
                     /label=M13 fwd
                     /note="common sequencing primer, one of multiple similar
                     variants"
     primer_bind     complement(3218..3240)
                     /label=M13/pUC Forward
                     /note="In lacZ gene"
     rep_origin      3367..3822
                     /direction=RIGHT
                     /label=f1 ori
                     /note="f1 bacteriophage origin of replication; arrow
                     indicates direction of (+) strand synthesis"
     primer_bind     complement(3454..3473)
                     /label=F1ori-R
                     /note="F1 origin, reverse primer"
     primer_bind     3664..3685
                     /label=F1ori-F
                     /note="F1 origin, forward primer"
     promoter        3848..3952
                     /gene="bla"
                     /label=AmpR promoter
     CDS             3953..4813
                     /codon_start=1
                     /gene="bla"
                     /product="beta-lactamase"
                     /label=AmpR
                     /note="confers resistance to ampicillin, carbenicillin, and
                     related antibiotics"
                     /translation="MSIQHFRVALIPFFAAFCLPVFAHPETLVKVKDAEDQLGARVGYI
                     ELDLNSGKILESFRPEERFPMMSTFKVLLCGAVLSRIDAGQEQLGRRIHYSQNDLVEYS
                     PVTEKHLTDGMTVRELCSAAITMSDNTAANLLLTTIGGPKELTAFLHNMGDHVTRLDRW
                     EPELNEAIPNDERDTTMPVAMATTLRKLLTGELLTLASRQQLIDWMEADKVAGPLLRSA
                     LPAGWFIADKSGAGERGSRGIIAALGPDGKPSRIVVIYTTGSQATMDERNRQIAEIGAS
                     LIKHW"
     primer_bind     complement(4171..4190)
                     /label=Amp-R
                     /note="Ampicillin resistance gene, reverse primer"
     rep_origin      4984..5572
                     /direction=RIGHT
                     /label=ori
                     /note="high-copy-number ColE1/pMB1/pBR322/pUC origin of
                     replication"
     primer_bind     5473..5492
                     /label=pBR322ori-F
                     /note="pBR322 origin, forward primer"
     primer_bind     5726..5743
                     /label=L4440
                     /note="L4440 vector, forward primer"
     protein_bind    5860..5881
                     /label=CAP binding site
                     /bound_moiety="E. coli catabolite activator protein"
                     /note="CAP binding activates transcription in the presence
                     of cAMP."
     promoter        5896..5926
                     /label=lac promoter
                     /note="promoter for the E. coli lac operon"
     protein_bind    5934..5950
                     /label=lac operator
                     /bound_moiety="lac repressor encoded by lacI"
                     /note="The lac repressor binds to the lac operator to
                     inhibit transcription in E. coli. This inhibition can be
                     relieved by adding lactose or
                     isopropyl-beta-D-thiogalactopyranoside (IPTG)."
     primer_bind     5939..5961
                     /label=M13/pUC Reverse
                     /note="In lacZ gene"
     primer_bind     5958..5974
                     /label=M13 rev
                     /note="common sequencing primer, one of multiple similar
                     variants"
     primer_bind     5958..5974
                     /label=M13 Reverse
                     /note="In lacZ gene. Also called M13-rev"
     primer_bind     5993..6013
                     /label=T3
                     /note="T3 promoter, forward primer"
     promoter        5995..6013
                     /label=T3 promoter
                     /note="promoter for bacteriophage T3 RNA polymerase"
     promoter        6041..6267
                     /label=RSV promoter
                     /note="Rous sarcoma virus enhancer/promoter"
     LTR             6268..6448
                     /label=5' LTR (truncated)
                     /note="truncated 5' long terminal repeat (LTR) from HIV-1"
     misc_feature    6495..6620
                     /label=HIV-1 Psi
                     /note="packaging signal of human immunodeficiency virus
                     type 1"
     misc_feature    7113..7346
                     /label=RRE
                     /note="The Rev response element (RRE) of HIV-1 allows for
                     Rev-dependent mRNA export from the nucleus to the
                     cytoplasm."
     CDS             7531..7575
                     /codon_start=1
                     /product="antigenic peptide corresponding to amino acids
                     655 to 669 of the HIV envelope protein gp41 (Lutje Hulsik
                     et al., 2013)"
                     /label=gp41 peptide
                     /note="recognized by the 2H10 single-chain llama nanobody"
                     /translation="KNEQELLELDKWASL"
     promoter        7753..7993
                     /label=U6 promoter
                     /note="RNA polymerase III promoter for human U6 snRNA"
     primer_bind     7753..7773
                     /label=hU6-F
                     /note="Human U6 promoter, forward primer"
     primer_bind     7924..7943
                     /label=LKO.1 5'
                     /note="Human U6 promoter, forward primer"
     misc_RNA        8023..8098
                     /label=gRNA scaffold
                     /note="guide RNA scaffold for the Streptococcus pyogenes
                     CRISPR/Cas9 system"
     misc_feature    8154..8271
                     /label=cPPT/CTS
                     /note="central polypurine tract and central termination
                     sequence of HIV-1"
ORIGIN
        1 cccgggtgca aagatggata aagttttaaa cagagaggaa tctttgcagc taatggacct
       61 tctaggtctt gaaaggagtg ggaattggct ccggtgcccg tcagtgggca gagcgcacat
      121 cgcccacagt ccccgagaag ttggggggag gggtcggcaa ttgatccggt gcctagagaa
      181 ggtggcgcgg ggtaaactgg gaaagtgatg tcgtgtactg gctccgcctt tttcccgagg
      241 gtgggggaga accgtatata agtgcagtag tcgccgtgaa cgttcttttt cgcaacgggt
      301 ttgccgccag aacacaggta agtgccgtgt gtggttcccg cgggcctggc ctctttacgg
      361 gttatggccc ttgcgtgcct tgaattactt ccacctggct gcagtacgtg attcttgatc
      421 ccgagcttcg ggttggaagt gggtgggaga gttcgaggcc ttgcgcttaa ggagcccctt
      481 cgcctcgtgc ttgagttgag gcctggcctg ggcgctgggg ccgccgcgtg cgaatctggt
      541 ggcaccttcg cgcctgtctc gctgctttcg ataagtctct agccatttaa aatttttgat
      601 gacctgctgc gacgcttttt ttctggcaag atagtcttgt aaatgcgggc caagatctgc
      661 acactggtat ttcggttttt ggggccgcgg gcggcgacgg ggcccgtgcg tcccagcgca
      721 catgttcggc gaggcggggc ctgcgagcgc ggccaccgag aatcggacgg gggtagtctc
      781 aagctggccg gcctgctctg gtgcctggcc tcgcgccgcc gtgtatcgcc ccgccctggg
      841 cggcaaggct ggcccggtcg gcaccagttg cgtgagcgga aagatggccg cttcccggcc
      901 ctgctgcagg gagctcaaaa tggaggacgc ggcgctcggg agagcgggcg ggtgagtcac
      961 ccacacaaag gaaaagggcc tttccgtcct cagccgtcgc ttcatgtgac tccacggagt
     1021 accgggcgcc gtccaggcac ctcgattagt tctcgagctt ttggagtacg tcgtctttag
     1081 gttgggggga ggggttttat gcgatggagt ttccccacac tgagtgggtg gagactgaag
     1141 ttaggccagc ttggcacttg atgtaattct ccttggaatt tgcccttttt gagtttggat
     1201 cttggttcat tctcaagcct cagacagtgg ttcaaagttt ttttcttcca tttcaggtgt
     1261 cgtgacgtac ggccaccatg accgagtaca agcccacggt gcgcctcgcc acccgcgacg
     1321 acgtccccag ggccgtacgc accctcgccg ccgcgttcgc cgactacccc gccacgcgcc
     1381 acaccgtcga tccggaccgc cacatcgagc gggtcaccga gctgcaagaa ctcttcctca
     1441 cgcgcgtcgg gctcgacatc ggcaaggtgt gggtcgcgga cgacggcgcc gccgtggcgg
     1501 tctggaccac gccggagagc gtcgaagcgg gggcggtgtt cgccgagatc ggcccgcgca
     1561 tggccgagtt gagcggttcc cggctggccg cgcagcaaca gatggaaggc ctcctggcgc
     1621 cgcaccggcc caaggagccc gcgtggttcc tggccaccgt cggagtctcg cccgaccacc
     1681 agggcaaggg tctgggcagc gccgtcgtgc tccccggagt ggaggcggcc gagcgcgccg
     1741 gggtgcccgc cttcctggag acctccgcgc cccgcaacct ccccttctac gagcggctcg
     1801 gcttcaccgt caccgccgac gtcgaggtgc ccgaaggacc gcgcacctgg tgcatgaccc
     1861 gcaagcccgg tgcctgaacg cgttaagtcg acaatcaacc tctggattac aaaatttgtg
     1921 aaagattgac tggtattctt aactatgttg ctccttttac gctatgtgga tacgctgctt
     1981 taatgccttt gtatcatgct attgcttccc gtatggcttt cattttctcc tccttgtata
     2041 aatcctggtt gctgtctctt tatgaggagt tgtggcccgt tgtcaggcaa cgtggcgtgg
     2101 tgtgcactgt gtttgctgac gcaaccccca ctggttgggg cattgccacc acctgtcagc
     2161 tcctttccgg gactttcgct ttccccctcc ctattgccac ggcggaactc atcgccgcct
     2221 gccttgcccg ctgctggaca ggggctcggc tgttgggcac tgacaattcc gtggtgttgt
     2281 cggggaaatc atcgtccttt ccttggctgc tcgcctgtgt tgccacctgg attctgcgcg
     2341 ggacgtcctt ctgctacgtc ccttcggccc tcaatccagc ggaccttcct tcccgcggcc
     2401 tgctgccggc tctgcggcct cttccgcgtc ttcgccttcg ccctcagacg agtcggatct
     2461 ccctttgggc cgcctccccg cgtcgacttt aagaccaatg acttacaagg cagctgtaga
     2521 tcttagccac tttttaaaag aaaagggggg actggaaggg ctaattcact cccaacgaag
     2581 acaagatctg ctttttgctt gtactgggtc tctctggtta gaccagatct gagcctggga
     2641 gctctctggc taactaggga acccactgct taagcctcaa taaagcttgc cttgagtgct
     2701 tcaagtagtg tgtgcccgtc tgttgtgtga ctctggtaac tagagatccc tcagaccctt
     2761 ttagtcagtg tggaaaatct ctagcagtac gtatagtagt tcatgtcatc ttattattca
     2821 gtatttataa cttgcaaaga aatgaatatc agagagtgag aggaacttgt ttattgcagc
     2881 ttataatggt tacaaataaa gcaatagcat cacaaatttc acaaataaag catttttttc
     2941 actgcattct agttgtggtt tgtccaaact catcaatgta tcttatcatg tctggctcta
     3001 gctatcccgc ccctaactcc gcccatcccg cccctaactc cgcccagttc cgcccattct
     3061 ccgccccatg gctgactaat tttttttatt tatgcagagg ccgaggccgc ctcggcctct
     3121 gagctattcc agaagtagtg aggaggcttt tttggaggcc tagggacgta cccaattcgc
     3181 cctatagtga gtcgtattac gcgcgctcac tggccgtcgt tttacaacgt cgtgactggg
     3241 aaaaccctgg cgttacccaa cttaatcgcc ttgcagcaca tccccctttc gccagctggc
     3301 gtaatagcga agaggcccgc accgatcgcc cttcccaaca gttgcgcagc ctgaatggcg
     3361 aatgggnnnn nnnnnnnnnn nnnnnnnnnn nnnnnnnnnn nnnnnnnnnn nnnnnnnnnn
     3421 nnnnnnnnnn nnnnnnnnnn nnnnnnnnnn nnnnnnnnnn nnnnnnnnnn nnnnnnnnnn
     3481 nnnnnnnnnn cnnnnnnnnn nnnnnnnnnn nnnnnnnnnn nnnnnnnnnn nnnnnnnnnn
     3541 nnnnnnnnnn nnnnnnnnnn nnnnnnnnnn nnnnnnnnnn nnannnnnnn nnnnnnnnnn
     3601 nnnnnnnnnn nnnnnnnnnn nnnnnnnnnn nncctttgac gttggagtcc acgttcttta
     3661 atagtggact cttgttccaa actggaacaa cactcaaccc tatctcggtc tattcttttg
     3721 atttataagg gattttgccg atttcggcct attggttaaa aaatgagctg atttaacaaa
     3781 aatttaacgc gaattttaac aaaatattaa cgcttacaat ttaggtggca cttttcgggg
     3841 aaatgtgcgc ggaaccccta tttgtttatt tttctaaata cattcaaata tgtatccgct
     3901 catgagacaa taaccctgat aaatgcttca ataatattga aaaaggaaga gtatgagtat
     3961 tcaacatttc cgtgtcgccc ttattccctt ttttgcggca ttttgccttc ctgtttttgc
     4021 tcacccagaa acgctggtga aagtaaaaga tgctgaagat cagttgggtg cacgagtggg
     4081 ttacatcgaa ctggatctca acagcggtaa gatccttgag agttttcgcc ccgaagaacg
     4141 ttttccaatg atgagcactt ttaaagttct gctatgtggc gcggtattat cccgtattga
     4201 cgccgggcaa gagcaactcg gtcgccgcat acactattct cagaatgact tggttgagta
     4261 ctcaccagtc acagaaaagc atcttacgga tggcatgaca gtaagagaat tatgcagtgc
     4321 tgccataacc atgagtgata acactgcggc caacttactt ctgacaacga tcggaggacc
     4381 gaaggagcta accgcttttt tgcacaacat gggggatcat gtaactcgcc ttgatcgttg
     4441 ggaaccggag ctgaatgaag ccataccaaa cgacgagcgt gacaccacga tgcctgtagc
     4501 aatggcaaca acgttgcgca aactattaac tggcgaacta cttactctag cttcccggca
     4561 acaattaata gactggatgg aggcggataa agttgcagga ccacttctgc gctcggccct
     4621 tccggctggc tggtttattg ctgataaatc tggagccggt gagcgtgggt ctcgcggtat
     4681 cattgcagca ctggggccag atggtaagcc ctcccgtatc gtagttatct acacgacggg
     4741 gagtcaggca actatggatg aacgaaatag acagatcgct gagataggtg cctcactgat
     4801 taagcattgg taactgtcag accaagttta ctcatatata ctttagattg atttaaaact
     4861 tcatttttaa tttaaaagga tctaggtgaa gatccttttt gataatctca tgaccaaaat
     4921 cccttaacgt gagttttcgt tccactgagc gtcagacccc gtagaaaaga tcaaaggatc
     4981 ttcttgagat cctttttttc tgcgcgtaat ctgctgcttg caaacaaaaa aaccaccgct
     5041 accagcggtg gtttgtttgc cggatcaaga gctaccaact ctttttccga aggtaactgg
     5101 cttcagcaga gcgcagatac caaatactgt tcttctagtg tagccgtagt taggccacca
     5161 cttcaagaac tctgtagcac cgcctacata cctcgctctg ctaatcctgt taccagtggc
     5221 tgctgccagt ggcgataagt cgtgtcttac cgggttggac tcaagacgat agttaccgga
     5281 taaggcgcag cggtcgggct gaacgggggg ttcgtgcaca cagcccagct tggagcgaac
     5341 gacctacacc gaactgagat acctacagcg tgagctatga gaaagcgcca cgcttcccga
     5401 agggagaaag gcggacaggt atccggtaag cggcagggtc ggaacaggag agcgcacgag
     5461 ggagcttcca gggggaaacg cctggtatct ttatagtcct gtcgggtttc gccacctctg
     5521 acttgagcgt cgatttttgt gatgctcgtc aggggggcgg agcctatgga aaaacgccag
     5581 caacgcggcc tttttacggt tcctggcctt ttgctggcct tttgctcaca tgttctttcc
     5641 tgcgttatcc cctgattctg tggataaccg tattaccgcc tttgagtgag ctgataccgc
     5701 tcgccgcagc cgaacgaccg agcgcagcga gtcagtgagc gaggaagcgg aagagcgccc
     5761 aatacgcaaa ccgcctctcc ccgcgcgttg gccgattcat taatgcagct ggcacgacag
     5821 gtttcccgac tggaaagcgg gcagtgagcg caacgcaatt aatgtgagtt agctcactca
     5881 ttaggcaccc caggctttac actttatgct tccggctcgt atgttgtgtg gaattgtgag
     5941 cggataacaa tttcacacag gaaacagcta tgaccatgat tacgccaagc gcgcaattaa
     6001 ccctcactaa agggaacaaa agctggagct gcaagcttaa tgtagtctta tgcaatactc
     6061 ttgtagtctt gcaacatggt aacgatgagt tagcaacatg ccttacaagg agagaaaaag
     6121 caccgtgcat gccgattggt ggaagtaagg tggtacgatc gtgccttatt aggaaggcaa
     6181 cagacgggtc tgacatggat tggacgaacc actgaattgc cgcattgcag agatattgta
     6241 tttaagtgcc tagctcgata cataaacggg tctctctggt tagaccagat ctgagcctgg
     6301 gagctctctg gctaactagg gaacccactg cttaagcctc aataaagctt gccttgagtg
     6361 cttcaagtag tgtgtgcccg tctgttgtgt gactctggta actagagatc cctcagaccc
     6421 ttttagtcag tgtggaaaat ctctagcagt ggcgcccgaa cagggacttg aaagcgaaag
     6481 ggaaaccaga ggagctctct cgacgcagga ctcggcttgc tgaagcgcgc acggcaagag
     6541 gcgaggggcg gcgactggtg agtacgccaa aaattttgac tagcggaggc tagaaggaga
     6601 gagatgggtg cgagagcgtc agtattaagc gggggagaat tagatcgcga tgggaaaaaa
     6661 ttcggttaag gccaggggga aagaaaaaat ataaattaaa acatatagta tgggcaagca
     6721 gggagctaga acgattcgca gttaatcctg gcctgttaga aacatcagaa ggctgtagac
     6781 aaatactggg acagctacaa ccatcccttc agacaggatc agaagaactt agatcattat
     6841 ataatacagt agcaaccctc tattgtgtgc atcaaaggat agagataaaa gacaccaagg
     6901 aagctttaga caagatagag gaagagcaaa acaaaagtaa gaccaccgca cagcaagcgg
     6961 ccgctgatct tcagacctgg aggaggagat atgagggaca attggagaag tgaattatat
     7021 aaatataaag tagtaaaaat tgaaccatta ggagtagcac ccaccaaggc aaagagaaga
     7081 gtggtgcaga gagaaaaaag agcagtggga ataggagctt tgttccttgg gttcttggga
     7141 gcagcaggaa gcactatggg cgcagcgtca atgacgctga cggtacaggc cagacaatta
     7201 ttgtctggta tagtgcagca gcagaacaat ttgctgaggg ctattgaggc gcaacagcat
     7261 ctgttgcaac tcacagtctg gggcatcaag cagctccagg caagaatcct ggctgtggaa
     7321 agatacctaa aggatcaaca gctcctgggg atttggggtt gctctggaaa actcatttgc
     7381 accactgctg tgccttggaa tgctagttgg agtaataaat ctctggaaca gatttggaat
     7441 cacacgacct ggatggagtg ggacagagaa attaacaatt acacaagctt aatacactcc
     7501 ttaattgaag aatcgcaaaa ccagcaagaa aagaatgaac aagaattatt ggaattagat
     7561 aaatgggcaa gtttgtggaa ttggtttaac ataacaaatt ggctgtggta tataaaatta
     7621 ttcataatga tagtaggagg cttggtaggt ttaagaatag tttttgctgt actttctata
     7681 gtgaatagag ttaggcaggg atattcacca ttatcgtttc agacccacct cccaaccccg
     7741 aggggaccca gagagggcct atttcccatg attccttcat atttgcatat acgatacaag
     7801 gctgttagag agataattag aattaatttg actgtaaaca caaagatatt agtacaaaat
     7861 acgtgacgta gaaagtaata atttcttggg tagtttgcag ttttaaaatt atgttttaaa
     7921 atggactatc atatgcttac cgtaacttga aagtatttcg atttcttggc tttatatatc
     7981 ttgtggaaag gacgaaacac cggccgctgc cagaagatcc gggttttaga gctagaaata
     8041 gcaagttaaa ataaggctag tccgttatca acttgaaaaa gtggcaccga gtcggtgctt
     8101 ttttaagctt ggcgtaacta gatcttgaga caaatggcag tattcatcca caattttaaa
     8161 agaaaagggg ggattggggg gtacagtgca ggggaaagaa tagtagacat aatagcaaca
     8221 gacatacaaa ctaaagaatt acaaaaacaa attacaaaaa ttcaaaattt tcgggtttat
     8281 tacagggaca gcagagatcc actttggcgc cggctcgagg ggg
//
