[The description below was written by a language model from this plasmid's Addgene catalogue record and the feature table of its GenBank file.]
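Description:
NEK2 gRNA (BRDN0001146193) is a third-generation lentiviral CRISPR guide plasmid built on the lentiGuide-Puro backbone, an 8.3 kb circular construct that delivers a single guide RNA against the human kinase gene NEK2. It is propagated in E. coli as a high-copy plasmid through a ColE1/pUC-type origin with ampicillin selection (beta-lactamase). The backbone also carries an f1 origin, an SV40 origin and residual lac, T7 and T3 promoter elements from the cloning vector.

The transfer cassette is framed by an RSV promoter-driven truncated HIV-1 5' LTR and a self-inactivating, U3-deleted 3' LTR followed by an SV40 polyadenylation signal. The RSV promoter makes genomic RNA production Tat-independent, and the U3 deletion leaves the integrated provirus without LTR promoter activity. The Psi packaging signal, Rev response element and cPPT/CTS support encapsidation, nuclear export of the viral RNA and efficient transduction.

Within this frame, a human U6 RNA polymerase III promoter drives the NEK2-specific spacer fused to the Streptococcus pyogenes Cas9 gRNA scaffold. The guide was designed against three NEK2 reference transcripts. A separate EF-1-alpha promoter, including its intron A, drives puromycin N-acetyltransferase for selection of transduced mammalian cells, and a downstream WPRE enhances expression.

The plasmid does not encode Cas9, so it must be used with a separate Cas9 vector such as lentiCas9-Blast or in cells that already express the nuclease. It belongs to a human kinome gRNA collection developed alongside work on optimized sgRNA design, and it is suited to NEK2 knockout experiments in human cells.
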