Addgene plasmid #76214: NEK2 gRNA (BRDN0001146193)
Purpose: 3rd generation lentiviral gRNA plasmid targeting human NEK2
Depositing lab: John Doench & David Root. Depositing organization: Broad Institute. Publication: Optimized sgRNA design to maximize activity and minimize off-target effects of CRISPR-Cas9. Doench JG, Fusi N, Sullender M, Hegde M, Vaimberg EW, Donovan KF, Smith I, Tothova Z, Wilen C, Orchard R, Virgin HW, Listgarten J, Root DE. Nat Biotechnol. 2016 Jan 18. doi: 10.1038/nbt.3437. PubMed 26780180.
Backbone
  Vector backbone: lentiGuide-Puro
  Backbone manufacturer: Zhang Lab (Addgene plasmid # 52963)
  Vector type: Mammalian Expression, Lentiviral, CRISPR
  Selectable markers: Puromycin
Growth in bacteria
  Bacterial resistance: Ampicillin, 100 μg/mL
  Growth temperature: 37°C
  Growth strain: DH5alpha
  Copy number: High Copy
Gene/Insert
  Gene/Insert name: NEK2 (alt names: NEK2; NM_001204182.1)
  gRNA/shRNA sequence: GCCGCTGCCAGAAGATCCGG
  Species: H. sapiens (human)
  Entrez Gene: NEK2 (a.k.a. HsPK21, NEK2A, NLK1, PPP1R111, RP67)
  Promoter: hU6
  Cloning method: Unknown
  Sequencing primers: 5′ U6-F; 3′ pS2-R
Terms and licenses: Academic/Nonprofit Terms; Industry Terms: Not Available to Industry
Depositor comments: The gRNA was designed to target the following Genbank reference sequence(s): NM_001204182.1,NM_001204183.1,NM_002497.3. Note that this plasmid does NOT contain Cas9. It should be used in conjunction with lentiCas9-Blast (Addgene #52962) or otherwise with cell lines already expressing Cas9. Browse the full kinome gRNA library at http://www.addgene.org/pooled-library/broadgpp-human-kinome/ or visit http://www.broadinstitute.org/rnai/public/ for detailed protocols and information.
How to cite: NEK2 gRNA (BRDN0001146193) was a gift from John Doench & David Root (Addgene plasmid # 76214 ; http://n2t.net/addgene:76214 ; RRID:Addgene_76214)
