>Addgene plasmid #76214 | NEK2 gRNA (BRDN0001146193) | depositor partial sequence | sequence record 143674 | Target Sequence
GCCGCTGCCAGAAGATCCGG
