>Addgene plasmid #76214 | NEK2 gRNA (BRDN0001146193) | addgene partial sequence | sequence record 185405 | hU6-F
TAGAAAGTAATAATTTCTTGGGTAGTTTGCAGTTTTAAAATTATGTTTTAAAATGGACTATCATATGCTT
ACCGTAACTTGAAAGTATTTCGATTTCTTGGCTTTATATATCTTGTGGAAAGGACGAAACACCGGCCGCT
GCCAGAAGATCCGGGTTTTAGAGCTAGAAATAGCAAGTTAAAATAAGGCTAGTCCGTTATCAACTTGAAA
AAGTGGCACCGAGTCGGTGCTTTTTTAAGCTTGGCGTAACTAGATCTTGAGACAAATGGCAGTATTCATC
CACAATTTTAAAAGAAAAGGGGGGATTGGGGGGTACAGTGCAGGGGAAAGAATAGTAGACATAATAGCAA
CAGACATACAAACTAAAGAATTACAAAAACAAATTACAAAAATTCAAAATTTTCGGGTTTATTACAGGGA
CAGCAGAGATCCACTTTGGCGCCGGCTCGAGGGGGCCCGGGTGCAAAGATGGATAAAGTTTTAAACAGAG
AGGAATCTTTGCAGCTAATGGACCTTCTAGGTCTTGAAAGGAGTGGGAATTGGCTCCGGTGCCCGTCAGT
GGGCAGAGCG
